>Addgene plasmid #24041 | RPL25NLS-GFP-PRA (102) | addgene partial sequence | sequence record 29836 | 24041 with PrA-R 5'-GCATCAGCTTTTGGAGCTTG
TCCCTAAACGTTAGCACTTTGGCTTGGATCATCTTTAAGGCTTTGGATAAAACCATTGCGTTGATCAGCA
TTTAAGTTAGGCATATTTAAGACTTGATAAAAAGCATTTTGTTGAGCAAGCTTTTTGTACAATTCATCCA
TACCATGGGTAATACCAGCAGCAGTAACAAATTCTAACAAGACCATGTGGTCTCTCTTTTCGTTTGGATC
TTTGGATAAGGCAGATTGAGTGGATAAGTAATGGTTGTCTGGTAACAAGACTGGACCATCACCAATTGGA
GTATTTTGTTGATAATGGTCAGCTAATTGAACAGAACCATCTTCAATGTTGTGTCTAATTTTGAAGTTAA
CTTTGATACCATTCTTTTGTTTGTCAGCCATGATGTAAACATTGTGAGAGTTATAGTTGTATTCCAATTT
GTGACCTAAAATGTTACCATCTTCTTTAAAATCAATACCTTTTAATTCGATTCTATTAACTAAGGTATCA
CCTTCAAACTTGACTTCAGCTCTGGTCTTGTAGTTACCGTCATCTTTGAAAAAAATAGTTCTTTCTTGAA
CATAACCTTCTGGCATGGCAGACTTGAAAAAGTCATGTTGTTTCATATGATCTGGGTATCTCGCAAAACA
TTGAACACCATAACCGAAAGTAGTGACTAAGGTTGGCCATGGAACTGGCAATTTACCAGTAGTACAAATA
AATTTTAAGGTCAATTTACCGTAAGTAGCATCACCTTCACCTTCACCGGAGACAGAAAATTTGTGACCAT
TAACATCACCATCTAATTCAACCAAAATTGGG
