>Addgene plasmid #24041 | RPL25NLS-GFP-PRA (102) | addgene partial sequence | sequence record 29837 | 24041 with GFP-R
TTTGACATTTTTGGAGCTCTAGCCAACTTCAAGGTCTTTGGTAGTCTGAAGGTAGCAGAAGTTCTGACCT
TCAAAGCCTTCTTACCATTAGTACCCTTAACGACAGCTTTCTTAGCGGCAGTAGCCTTAGCAGATGGAGC
CATGGTGAATTCCTGTATGTGTTTTTTGTAGTTATAGATTTAAGCAAGAAAAGAATACAAACAAAAAATT
GAAAAAGATTGATTTAGAATTAAAAAGAAAAATATTTACGTAAGAAGGGAAAATAGTAAATGTTGCAAGT
TCACTAAACTCCTAAATTATGCTGCCCTTTATATTCCCTGTTACAGCAGCCGAGCCAAAGGTATATAGGC
TCCTTTGCATTAGCATGCGTAACAAACCACCTGTCAGTTTCAACCGAGGTGGTATCCGAGAGAATTGTGT
GATTGCTTTAATTAATTTCGGAGAATCTCACATGCCACTGAAGATTAAAAACTGGATGCCAGAAAAGGGG
TGTCCAGGTGTAACATCAATAGAGGAAGCTGAAAAGTCTTAGAACGGGTAATCTTCCACCAACCTGATGG
GTTCCTAGATATAATCTCG
