[The description below was written by a language model from this plasmid's Addgene catalogue record.]
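Description:
RPL25NLS-GFP-PRA (102) is a yeast expression plasmid built on the pYX242 backbone (about 5 kb without insert). It is propagated in E. coli under ampicillin selection and maintained in Saccharomyces cerevisiae through the LEU2 auxotrophic marker, which allows selection in leucine-deficient medium in leu2 host strains. The record does not state the promoter driving expression, the yeast or bacterial origins of replication, or the copy number, and no feature table is provided, so these details rest on the backbone itself rather than on anything documented here.

The payload is a three-part fusion reporter. The first 135 bp of the budding yeast ribosomal protein gene RPL25 (YOL127W), encoding amino acids 1–45, supplies the protein's nuclear localization signal. This fragment is fused upstream of EGFP, with the pair placed between the EcoRI and HindIII sites. A single Protein A (PrA) repeat follows in the HindIII/SalI interval, so both EGFP and PrA lie C-terminal to the NLS. In this arrangement, the NLS fragment directs the otherwise inert fusion into the nucleus and EGFP provides a fluorescent readout of its subcellular distribution. The PrA repeat is an IgG-binding domain that can serve as a handle for affinity capture or immunodetection, and it also adds mass to the reporter.

The record does not give an explicit purpose. The design fits a live-cell cargo reporter for studying nuclear import driven by a ribosomal protein NLS in yeast, with the option of isolating the fusion and any associated transport factors through the PrA tag.
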