Addgene plasmid #24041: RPL25NLS-GFP-PRA (102)
Depositing lab: Michael Rout. Depositing organization: Rockefeller University.
Backbone
  Vector backbone: pYX242
  Backbone size w/o insert (bp): 5000
  Vector type: Yeast Expression
  Selectable markers: LEU2
Growth in bacteria
  Bacterial resistance: Ampicillin, 100 μg/mL
  Growth temperature: 37°C
  Growth strain: DH5alpha
  Copy number: Unknown
Gene/Insert
  Gene/Insert name: RPL25
  Species: S. cerevisiae (budding yeast)
  Insert size (bp): 135
  Mutation: Only bp 1-135 (aa 1-45) of RPL25
  Entrez Gene: RPL25 (a.k.a. YOL127W)
  Tag / fusion protein: EGFP (C terminal on insert); PRA (C terminal on insert)
  Cloning method: Restriction Enzyme; 5′ cloning site EcoRI (unknown if destroyed); 3′ cloning site SalI (unknown if destroyed)
  Sequencing primers: 5′ EGFP-N
Terms and licenses: Academic/Nonprofit Terms; Industry Terms: Not Available to Industry
Depositor comments: NLS of RPL25 (bp 1-135) fused upstream of eGFP in EcoRI/HindIII of pYX242 followed by a single PrA repeat in HindIII/SalI. PrA motif sequence downstream of GFP: GCTCAACAAAATGCTTTTTATCAAGTCTTAAATATGCCTAACTTAAATGCTGATCAACGCAATGGTTTTATCCAAAGCCTTAAAGATGATCCAAGCCAAAGTGCTAACGTTTTAGGTGAAGCTCAAAAACTTAATGACTCTCAAGCTCCAAAAGCTGATGCGCAACAAAATAAC
How to cite: RPL25NLS-GFP-PRA (102) was a gift from Michael Rout (Addgene plasmid # 24041 ; http://n2t.net/addgene:24041 ; RRID:Addgene_24041)
